Addgene plasmid #231110: pRDB_092
Purpose: C>T base editor
Depositing lab: John Doench & David Root. Depositing organization: Broad Institute. Publication: Activity-based selection for enhanced base editor mutational scanning. Kaplan EG, Steger RJ, Shah ST, Drepanos LM, Griffith AL, Reint G, Doench JG. Nat Genet. 2025 Nov;57(11):2920-2929. doi: 10.1038/s41588-025-02366-0. Epub 2025 Oct 14. PubMed 41087678.
Backbone
  Vector backbone: pRDA_722
  Vector type: Lentiviral, CRISPR
  Selectable markers: Blasticidin
Growth in bacteria
  Bacterial resistance: Ampicillin, 100 μg/mL
  Growth temperature: 37°C
  Growth strain: NEB Stable
  Copy number: High Copy
Gene/Insert
  Gene/Insert name: TadA-CDd-nCas9-SpG-UGI
  Species: Synthetic
  Mutation: D10A
  Cloning method: Golden Gate
Resource information
  A portion of this plasmid was derived from a plasmid made by: David Liu and Keith Joung
Terms and licenses: Academic/Nonprofit Terms; Industry Terms: Not Available to Industry
Depositor comments: Derived from David Liu's Base editing vectors and Keith Joung's SpG-Cas9 variant. Please visit https://doi.org/10.1101/2024.11.12.622254 for bioRxiv preprint.
How to cite: pRDB_092 was a gift from John Doench & David Root (Addgene plasmid # 231110 ; http://n2t.net/addgene:231110 ; RRID:Addgene_231110)
