[The description below was written by a language model from this plasmid's Addgene catalogue record and pLannotate feature annotations shown in this document.]
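Description:
pRDB_092 is a 14.3 kb third-generation-style lentiviral CRISPR vector built on the pRDA_722 backbone that delivers a cytosine (C>T) base editor to mammalian cells. It is propagated in E. coli as a high-copy plasmid using a ColE1/pUC-type origin and ampicillin resistance. The backbone also carries an f1 origin and an SV40/EM7-driven bleomycin/Zeocin resistance cassette lying outside the viral genome. A CMV enhancer/promoter fused to a truncated HIV-1 5' LTR drives genomic RNA production in packaging cells. The transfer region contains the Ψ packaging signal, a partial gag sequence, the RRE for Rev-dependent export, the cPPT/CTS, a WPRE that boosts transcript expression, and a truncated 3' LTR followed by a bGH polyadenylation signal.

The payload is a synthetic fusion, TadA-CDd-nCas9-SpG-UGI, assembled by Golden Gate cloning and expressed from the EF-1α core promoter with its intron A. TadA-CDd is a TadA-derived deaminase domain, annotated in the feature table simply as E. coli tadA, that here serves cytosine deamination according to the stated purpose. It is joined to a D10A Cas9 nickase of the SpG variant, which has relaxed PAM requirements. A uracil glycosylase inhibitor (UGI) follows to block uracil excision and favour C>T outcomes, and then a nucleoplasmin bipartite NLS. A blasticidin S deaminase gene sits immediately downstream in the same transcription unit, allowing blasticidin selection of transduced cells. The linking element between the editor and this marker is not annotated. No guide RNA cassette appears in the feature table, so guides are presumably supplied separately. The associated publication concerns base editor mutational scanning screens, and parts of the construct derive from previously described base editing vectors and the SpG Cas9 variant.
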