Features (pLannotate 1.2.2; 34 found; start..end, strand, type, name):
     31..83      -  misc_feature   bom (fragment): basis of mobility region from pBR322
    238..617     +  enhancer       CMV enhancer: human cytomegalovirus immediate early enhancer
    618..817     +  promoter       CMV promoter: human cytomegalovirus (CMV) immediate early promoter
    835..1015    +  LTR            5' LTR (truncated): truncated 5' long terminal repeat (LTR) from HIV-1
   1062..1187    +  misc_feature   HIV-1 Ψ: packaging signal of human immunodeficiency virus type 1
   1171..1534    +  CDS            HIV-1 gag (fragment): gag protein from human immunodeficiency virus 1; gag
   1680..1913    +  misc_feature   RRE: The Rev response element (RRE) of HIV-1 allows for Rev-dependent mRNA export from the nucleus to the cytoplasm.
   2290..2390    +  CDS            Rev (fragment): human immunodeficiency virus 1 (HIV-1) Rev protein; rev; enhances nuclear export of unspliced and incompletely spliced viral mRNAs
   2440..2557    +  misc_feature   cPPT/CTS: central polypurine tract and central termination sequence of HIV-1
   2659..2870    +  promoter       EF-1α core promoter: core promoter for human elongation factor EF-1α
   2871..3809    +  intron         EF-1α intron A: intron upstream of the start codon of human EF-1α
   3889..4380    +  CDS            tadA: TADA_ECOLI - Also known as yfhC. Experimental evidence at protein level: Swiss-Prot protein existence level 1. Catalyzes the deamination of adenosine to inosine at the wobble position 34 of tRNA(Arg2). Essential for cell viability. From Escherichia coli (strain K12).
   4483..8582    +  CDS            Cas9 (fragment): Cas9 (Csn1) endonuclease from the Streptococcus pyogenes Type II CRISPR/Cas system generates RNA-guided double strand breaks in DNA
   8614..8862    +  CDS            UGI: UNGI_BPPB2 - Experimental evidence at protein level: Swiss-Prot protein existence level 1. This protein binds specifically and reversibly to the host uracil-DNA glycosylase, preventing removal of uracil residues from PBS2 DNA by the host uracil-excision repair system. From Bacillus phage PBS2 (Bacteriophage PBS2).
   8875..8922    +  CDS            nucleoplasmin NLS: bipartite nuclear localization signal from nucleoplasmin
   8989..9387    +  CDS            BSD: blasticidin S deaminase; Aspergillus terreus BSD; confers resistance to blasticidin
   9398..9986    +  misc_feature   WPRE: woodchuck hepatitis virus posttranscriptional regulatory element
   9982..10125   +  CDS            nef (fragment): NEF_HV1LA - Experimental evidence at protein level: Swiss-Prot protein existence level 1. Extracellular Nef protein targets CD4(+) T-lymphocytes for apoptosis by interacting with CXCR4 surface receptors. From Human immunodeficiency virus type 1 group M subtype B (isolate Lai) (HIV-1).
  10111..10291   +  LTR            5' LTR (truncated): truncated 5' long terminal repeat (LTR) from HIV-1
  10323..10434   +  polyA_signal   bGH poly(A) signal: bovine growth hormone polyadenylation signal
  10551..10572   +  promoter       SV40 promoter (fragment): SV40 enhancer and early promoter
  10593..11021   +  rep_origin     f1 ori (sequence partly withheld): f1 bacteriophage origin of replication; arrow indicates direction of (+) strand synthesis
  11035..11364   +  promoter       SV40 promoter: SV40 enhancer and early promoter
  11412..11459   +  promoter       EM7 promoter: synthetic bacterial promoter&nbsp
  11478..11852   +  CDS            BleoR: antibiotic-binding protein; Sh ble from Streptoalloteichus hindustanus; confers resistance to bleomycin, phleomycin, and Zeocin™
  11862..11987   +  CDS            ble (fragment): BLE_KLEPN - Experimental evidence at protein level: Swiss-Prot protein existence level 1. Binding protein with a strong affinity to the bleomycin family of antibiotics. Binds to CL990; an antimitotic-antibiotic compound. From Klebsiella pneumoniae.
  11982..12103   +  polyA_signal   SV40 poly(A) signal: SV40 polyadenylation signal
  12174..12196   -  protein_bind   lac operator (fragment): The lac repressor binds to the lac operator to inhibit transcription in E. coli. This inhibition can be relieved by adding lactose or isopropyl-β-D-thiogalactopyranoside (IPTG). lac repressor encoded by lacI
  12200..12230   -  promoter       lac promoter: promoter for the E. coli lac operon
  12245..12266   -  protein_bind   CAP binding site: CAP binding activates transcription in the presence of cAMP. E. coli catabolite activator protein
  12279..12371   -  CDS            lacI (fragment): lac repressor; lacI; The lac repressor binds to the lac operator to inhibit transcription in E. coli. This inhibition can be relieved by adding lactose or isopropyl-β-D-thiogalactopyranoside (IPTG).
  12554..13142   -  rep_origin     ori: high-copy-number ColE1/pMB1/pBR322/pUC origin of replication
  13313..14173   -  CDS            AmpR: β-lactamase; bla; confers resistance to ampicillin, carbenicillin, and related antibiotics
  14174..14278   -  promoter       AmpR promoter: bla
>Addgene plasmid #231110 | pRDB_092 | addgene full sequence | sequence record 459684 | Addgene NGS Result
GTCGACGGATCGGGAGATCTCCCGATCCCCTATGGTGCACTCTCAGTACAATCTGCTCTGATGCCGCATA
GTTAAGCCAGTATCTGCTCCCTGCTTGTGTGTTGGAGGTCGCTGAGTAGTGCGCGAGCAAAATTTAAGCT
ACAACAAGGCAAGGCTTGACCGACAATTGCATGAAGAATCTGCTTAGGGTTAGGCGTTTTGCGCTGCTTC
GCGATGTACGGGCCAGATATACGCGTTGACATTGATTATTGACTAGTTATTAATAGTAATCAATTACGGG
GTCATTAGTTCATAGCCCATATATGGAGTTCCGCGTTACATAACTTACGGTAAATGGCCCGCCTGGCTGA
CCGCCCAACGACCCCCGCCCATTGACGTCAATAATGACGTATGTTCCCATAGTAACGCCAATAGGGACTT
TCCATTGACGTCAATGGGTGGAGTATTTACGGTAAACTGCCCACTTGGCAGTACATCAAGTGTATCATAT
GCCAAGTACGCCCCCTATTGACGTCAATGACGGTAAATGGCCCGCCTGGCATTATGCCCAGTACATGACC
TTATGGGACTTTCCTACTTGGCAGTACATCTACGTATTAGTCATCGCTATTACCATGGTGATGCGGTTTT
GGCAGTACATCAATGGGCGTGGATAGCGGTTTGACTCACGGGGATTTCCAAGTCTCCACCCCATTGACGT
CAATGGGAGTTTGTTTTGGCACCAAAATCAACGGGACTTTCCAAAATGTCGTAACAACTCCGCCCCATTG
ACGCAAATGGGCGGTAGGCGTGTACGGTGGGAGGTCTATATAAGCAGCGCGTTTTGCCTGTACTGGGTCT
CTCTGGTTAGACCAGATCTGAGCCTGGGAGCTCTCTGGCTAACTAGGGAACCCACTGCTTAAGCCTCAAT
AAAGCTTGCCTTGAGTGCTTCAAGTAGTGTGTGCCCGTCTGTTGTGTGACTCTGGTAACTAGAGATCCCT
CAGACCCTTTTAGTCAGTGTGGAAAATCTCTAGCAGTGGCGCCCGAACAGGGACTTGAAAGCGAAAGGGA
AACCAGAGGAGCTCTCTCGACGCAGGACTCGGCTTGCTGAAGCGCGCACGGCAAGAGGCGAGGGGCGGCG
ACTGGTGAGTACGCCAAAAATTTTGACTAGCGGAGGCTAGAAGGAGAGAGATGGGTGCGAGAGCGTCAGT
ATTAAGCGGGGGAGAATTAGATCGCGATGGGAAAAAATTCGGTTAAGGCCAGGGGGAAAGAAAAAATATA
AATTAAAACATATAGTATGGGCAAGCAGGGAGCTAGAACGATTCGCAGTTAATCCTGGCCTGTTAGAAAC
ATCAGAAGGCTGTAGACAAATACTGGGACAGCTACAACCATCCCTTCAGACAGGATCAGAAGAACTTAGA
TCATTATATAATACAGTAGCAACCCTCTATTGTGTGCATCAAAGGATAGAGATAAAAGACACCAAGGAAG
CTTTAGACAAGATAGAGGAAGAGCAAAACAAAAGTAAGACCACCGCACAGCAAGCGGCCGCTGATCTTCA
GACCTGGAGGAGGAGATATGAGGGACAATTGGAGAAGTGAATTATATAAATATAAAGTAGTAAAAATTGA
ACCATTAGGAGTAGCACCCACCAAGGCAAAGAGAAGAGTGGTGCAGAGAGAAAAAAGAGCAGTGGGAATA
GGAGCTTTGTTCCTTGGGTTCTTGGGAGCAGCAGGAAGCACTATGGGCGCAGCGTCAATGACGCTGACGG
TACAGGCCAGACAATTATTGTCTGGTATAGTGCAGCAGCAGAACAATTTGCTGAGGGCTATTGAGGCGCA
ACAGCATCTGTTGCAACTCACAGTCTGGGGCATCAAGCAGCTCCAGGCAAGAATCCTGGCTGTGGAAAGA
TACCTAAAGGATCAACAGCTCCTGGGGATTTGGGGTTGCTCTGGAAAACTCATTTGCACCACTGCTGTGC
CTTGGAATGCTAGTTGGAGTAATAAATCTCTGGAACAGATTTGGAATCACACGACCTGGATGGAGTGGGA
CAGAGAAATTAACAATTACACAAGCTTAATACACTCCTTAATTGAAGAATCGCAAAACCAGCAAGAAAAG
AATGAACAAGAATTATTGGAATTAGATAAATGGGCAAGTTTGTGGAATTGGTTTAACATAACAAATTGGC
TGTGGTATATAAAATTATTCATAATGATAGTAGGAGGCTTGGTAGGTTTAAGAATAGTTTTTGCTGTACT
TTCTATAGTGAATAGAGTTAGGCAGGGATATTCACCATTATCGTTTCAGACCCACCTCCCAACCCCGAGG
GGACCCGACAGGCCCGAAGGAATAGAAGAAGAAGGTGGAGAGAGAGACAGAGACAGATCCATTCGATTAG
TGAACGGATCGGCACTGCGTGCGCCAATTCTGCAGACAAATGGCAGTATTCATCCACAATTTTAAAAGAA
AAGGGGGGATTGGGGGGTACAGTGCAGGGGAAAGAATAGTAGACATAATAGCAACAGACATACAAACTAA
AGAATTACAAAAACAAATTACAAAAATTCAAAATTTTCGGGTTTATTACAGGGACAGCAGAGATCCAGTT
TGGTTAATTAAGGTACCGGGCAGAGGTCTCGCTTTTTTCGAGACAACACGGCTCCGGTGCCCGTCAGTGG
GCAGAGCGCACATCGCCCACAGTCCCCGAGAAGTTGGGGGGAGGGGTCGGCAATTGATCCGGTGCCTAGA
GAAGGTGGCGCGGGGTAAACTGGGAAAGTGATGTCGTGTACTGGCTCCGCCTTTTTCCCGAGGGTGGGGG
AGAACCGTATATAAGTGCAGTAGTCGCCGTGAACGTTCTTTTTCGCAACGGGTTTGCCGCCAGAACACAG
GTAAGTGCCGTGTGTGGTTCCCGCGGGCCTGGCCTCTTTACGGGTTATGGCCCTTGCGTGCCTTGAATTA
CTTCCACCTGGCTGCAGTACGTGATTCTTGATCCCGAGCTTCGGGTTGGAAGTGGGTGGGAGAGTTCGAG
GCCTTGCGCTTAAGGAGCCCCTTCGCCTCGTGCTTGAGTTGAGGCCTGGCCTGGGCGCTGGGGCCGCCGC
GTGCGAATCTGGTGGCACCTTCGCGCCTGTCTCGCTGCTTTCGATAAGTCTCTAGCCATTTAAAATTTTT
GATGACCTGCTGCGACGCTTTTTTTCTGGCAAGATAGTCTTGTAAATGCGGGCCAAGATCTGCACACTGG
TATTTCGGTTTTTGGGGCCGCGGGCGGCGACGGGGCCCGTGCGTCCCAGCGCACATGTTCGGCGAGGCGG
GGCCTGCGAGCGCGGCCACCGAGAATCGGACGGGGGTAGTCTCAAGCTGGCCGGCCTGCTCTGGTGCCTG
GCCTCGCGCCGCCGTGTATCGCCCCGCCCTGGGCGGCAAGGCTGGCCCGGTCGGCACCAGTTGCGTGAGC
GGAAAGATGGCCGCTTCCCGGCCCTGCTGCAGGGAGCTCAAAATGGAGGACGCGGCGCTCGGGAGAGCGG
GCGGGTGAGTCACCCACACAAAGGAAAAGGGCCTTTCCGTCCTCAGCCGTCGCTTCATGTGACTCCACGG
AGTACCGGGCGCCGTCCAGGCACCTCGATTAGTTCTCGAGCTTTTGGAGTACGTCGTCTTTAGGTTGGGG
GGAGGGGTTTTATGCGATGGAGTTTCCCCACACTGAGTGGGTGGAGACTGAAGTTAGGCCAGCTTGGCAC
TTGATGTAATTCTCCTTGGAATTTGCCCTTTTTGAGTTTGGATCTTGGTTCATTCTCAAGCCTCAGACAG
TGGTTCAAAGTTTTTTTCTTCCATTTCAGGTGTCGTGAAGGAGCCACCATGAAACGGACAGCCGACGGAA
GCGAGTTCGAGTCACCAAAGAAGAAGCGGAAAGTCAGTTCTGAGGTGGAGTTTTCCCACGAGTACTGGAT
GAGACATGCCCTGACCCTGGCCAAGAGGGCACGGGATGAGAGGAAGGCGCCTGTGGGAGCCGTGCTGGTG
CTGAACAATAGAGTGATCGGCGAGGGCTGGAACAGAGCCATCGGCCTGCACGACCCAACAGCCCATGCCG
AAATTATAGCCCTGAGACAGGGCGGCCTGGTCATGCAGAACTACAGACTGATTGACGCCACCCTGTACGT
GACATTCGAGCCTTGCGTGATGTGCGCCGGCGCCATGATCAACTCTAGGATCGGCCGCGTGGTGTTTGGC
GTGAGGAACTCAAAAAGAGGCGCCGCAGGCTCCCTGATGAACGTGCTGAACTACCCCGGAATGAATCACC
GCGTCGAAATTACCGAGGGAATCCTGGCAGATGAATGTGCCGCCCTGCTGTGCGATTTCTATCGGATGCC
TAGACAGGTGTTCAATGCTCAGAAGAAGGCCCAGAGCTCCATCAACTCTGGCGGATCTAGCGGAGGATCC
TCTGGCAGCGAGACACCAGGAACAAGCGAGTCAGCAACACCAGAGAGCAGTGGCGGCAGCAGCGGCGGCA
GCGACAAGAAGTACAGCATCGGCCTGGCCATCGGCACCAACTCTGTGGGCTGGGCCGTGATCACCGACGA
GTACAAGGTGCCCAGCAAGAAATTCAAGGTGCTGGGCAACACCGACCGGCACAGCATCAAGAAGAACCTG
ATCGGAGCCCTGCTGTTCGACAGCGGCGAAACAGCCGAGGCCACCCGGCTGAAGAGAACCGCCAGAAGAA
GATACACCAGACGGAAGAACCGGATCTGCTATCTGCAAGAGATCTTCAGCAACGAGATGGCCAAGGTGGA
CGACAGCTTCTTCCACAGACTGGAAGAGTCCTTCCTGGTGGAAGAGGATAAGAAGCACGAGCGGCACCCC
ATCTTCGGCAACATCGTGGACGAGGTGGCCTACCACGAGAAGTACCCCACCATCTACCACCTGAGAAAGA
AACTGGTGGACAGCACCGACAAGGCCGACCTGCGGCTGATCTATCTGGCCCTGGCCCACATGATCAAGTT
CCGGGGCCACTTCCTGATCGAGGGCGACCTGAACCCCGACAACAGCGACGTGGACAAGCTGTTCATCCAG
CTGGTGCAGACCTACAACCAGCTGTTCGAGGAAAACCCCATCAACGCTAGCGGCGTGGACGCCAAGGCCA
TCCTGTCTGCCAGACTGAGCAAGAGCAGACGGCTGGAAAATCTGATCGCCCAGCTGCCCGGCGAGAAGAA
GAATGGCCTGTTCGGCAACCTGATTGCCCTGAGCCTGGGCCTGACCCCCAACTTCAAGAGCAACTTCGAC
CTGGCCGAGGATGCCAAACTGCAGCTGAGCAAGGACACCTACGACGACGACCTGGACAACCTGCTGGCCC
AGATCGGCGACCAGTACGCCGACCTGTTTCTGGCCGCCAAGAACCTGTCCGACGCCATCCTGCTGAGCGA
CATCCTGAGAGTGAACACCGAGATCACCAAGGCCCCCCTGAGCGCCTCTATGATCAAGAGATACGACGAG
CACCACCAGGACCTGACCCTGCTGAAAGCTCTCGTGCGGCAGCAGCTGCCTGAGAAGTACAAAGAGATTT
TCTTCGACCAGAGCAAGAACGGCTACGCCGGCTACATTGACGGCGGAGCCAGCCAGGAAGAGTTCTACAA
GTTCATCAAGCCCATCCTGGAAAAGATGGACGGCACCGAGGAACTGCTCGTGAAGCTGAACAGAGAGGAC
CTGCTGCGGAAGCAGCGGACCTTCGACAACGGCAGCATCCCCCACCAGATCCACCTGGGAGAGCTGCACG
CCATTCTGCGGCGGCAGGAAGATTTTTACCCATTCCTGAAGGACAACCGGGAAAAGATCGAGAAGATCCT
GACCTTCCGCATCCCCTACTACGTGGGCCCTCTGGCCAGGGGAAACAGCAGATTCGCCTGGATGACCAGA
AAGAGCGAGGAAACCATCACCCCCTGGAACTTCGAGGAAGTGGTGGACAAGGGCGCTTCCGCCCAGAGCT
TCATCGAGCGGATGACCAACTTCGATAAGAACCTGCCCAACGAGAAGGTGCTGCCCAAGCACAGCCTGCT
GTACGAGTACTTCACCGTGTATAACGAGCTGACCAAAGTGAAATACGTGACCGAGGGAATGAGAAAGCCC
GCCTTCCTGAGCGGCGAGCAGAAAAAGGCCATCGTGGACCTGCTGTTCAAGACCAACCGGAAAGTGACCG
TGAAGCAGCTGAAAGAGGACTACTTCAAGAAAATCGAGTGCTTCGACTCCGTGGAAATCTCCGGCGTGGA
AGATCGGTTCAACGCCTCCCTGGGCACATACCACGATCTGCTGAAAATTATCAAGGACAAGGACTTCCTG
GACAATGAGGAAAACGAGGACATTCTGGAAGATATCGTGCTGACCCTGACACTGTTTGAGGACAGAGAGA
TGATCGAGGAACGGCTGAAAACCTATGCCCACCTGTTCGACGACAAAGTGATGAAGCAGCTGAAGCGGCG
GAGATACACCGGCTGGGGCAGGCTGAGCCGGAAGCTGATCAACGGCATCCGGGACAAGCAGTCCGGCAAG
ACAATCCTGGATTTCCTGAAGTCCGACGGCTTCGCCAACAGAAACTTCATGCAGCTGATCCACGACGACA
GCCTGACCTTTAAAGAGGACATCCAGAAAGCCCAGGTGTCCGGCCAGGGCGATAGCCTGCACGAGCACAT
TGCCAATCTGGCCGGCAGCCCCGCCATTAAGAAGGGCATCCTGCAGACAGTGAAGGTGGTGGACGAGCTC
GTGAAAGTGATGGGCCGGCACAAGCCCGAGAACATCGTGATCGAAATGGCCAGAGAGAACCAGACCACCC
AGAAGGGACAGAAGAACAGCCGCGAGAGAATGAAGCGGATCGAAGAGGGCATCAAAGAGCTGGGCAGCCA
GATCCTGAAAGAACACCCAGTGGAAAACACCCAGCTGCAGAACGAGAAGCTGTACCTGTACTACCTGCAG
AATGGGCGGGATATGTACGTGGACCAGGAACTGGACATCAACCGGCTGTCCGACTACGATGTGGACCATA
TCGTGCCTCAGAGCTTTCTGAAGGACGACTCCATCGACAACAAGGTGCTGACCAGAAGCGACAAGAACCG
GGGCAAGAGCGACAACGTGCCCTCCGAAGAGGTCGTGAAGAAGATGAAGAACTACTGGCGGCAGCTGCTG
AACGCCAAGCTGATTACCCAGAGAAAGTTCGACAATCTGACCAAGGCCGAGAGAGGCGGCCTGAGCGAAC
TGGATAAGGCCGGCTTCATCAAGAGACAGCTGGTGGAAACCCGGCAGATCACAAAGCACGTGGCACAGAT
CCTGGACTCCCGGATGAACACTAAGTACGACGAGAATGACAAGCTGATCCGGGAAGTGAAAGTGATCACC
CTGAAGTCCAAGCTGGTGTCCGATTTCCGGAAGGATTTCCAGTTTTACAAAGTGCGCGAGATCAACAACT
ACCACCACGCCCACGACGCCTACCTGAACGCCGTCGTGGGAACCGCCCTGATCAAAAAGTACCCTAAGCT
GGAAAGCGAGTTCGTGTACGGCGACTACAAGGTGTACGACGTGCGGAAGATGATCGCCAAGAGCGAGCAG
GAAATCGGCAAGGCTACCGCCAAGTACTTCTTCTACAGCAACATCATGAACTTTTTCAAGACCGAGATTA
CCCTGGCCAACGGCGAGATCCGGAAGCGGCCTCTGATCGAGACAAACGGCGAAACCGGGGAGATCGTGTG
GGATAAGGGCCGGGATTTTGCCACCGTGCGGAAAGTGCTGAGCATGCCCCAAGTGAATATCGTGAAAAAG
ACCGAGGTGCAGACAGGCGGCTTCAGCAAAGAGTCTATCCTGCCCAAGAGGAACAGCGATAAGCTGATCG
CCAGAAAGAAGGACTGGGACCCTAAGAAGTACGGCGGCTTCCTGTGGCCCACCGTGGCCTATTCTGTGCT
GGTGGTGGCCAAAGTGGAAAAGGGCAAGTCCAAGAAACTGAAGAGTGTGAAAGAGCTGCTGGGGATCACC
ATCATGGAAAGAAGCAGCTTCGAGAAGAATCCCATCGACTTTCTGGAAGCCAAGGGCTACAAAGAAGTGA
AAAAGGACCTGATCATCAAGCTGCCTAAGTACTCCCTGTTCGAGCTGGAAAACGGCCGGAAGAGAATGCT
GGCCTCTGCCAAGCAGCTGCAGAAGGGAAACGAACTGGCCCTGCCCTCCAAATATGTGAACTTCCTGTAC
CTGGCCAGCCACTATGAGAAGCTGAAGGGCTCCCCCGAGGATAATGAGCAGAAACAGCTGTTTGTGGAAC
AGCACAAGCACTACCTGGACGAGATCATCGAGCAGATCAGCGAGTTCTCCAAGAGAGTGATCCTGGCCGA
CGCTAATCTGGACAAAGTGCTGTCCGCCTACAACAAGCACCGGGATAAGCCCATCAGAGAGCAGGCCGAG
AATATCATCCACCTGTTTACCCTGACCAATCTGGGAGCCCCTGCCGCCTTCAAGTACTTTGACACCACCA
TCGACCGGAAGCAGTACAGAAGCACCAAAGAGGTGCTGGACGCCACCCTGATCCACCAGAGCATCACCGG
CCTGTACGAGACACGAATCGATTTGTCTCAGCTGGGAGGCGATGGGTCCGGGAGCGGCGGGAGCGGGGGG
AGCACTAATCTGAGCGACATCATTGAGAAGGAGACTGGGAAACAGCTGGTCATTCAGGAGTCCATCCTGA
TGCTGCCTGAGGAGGTGGAGGAAGTGATCGGCAACAAGCCAGAGTCTGACATCCTGGTGCACACCGCCTA
CGACGAGTCCACAGATGAGAATGTGATGCTGCTGACCTCTGACGCCCCCGAGTATAAGCCTTGGGCCCTG
GTCATCCAGGATTCTAACGGCGAGAATAAGATCAAGATGCTGAGCGGAGGCTCCAAAAGGCCGGCGGCCA
CGAAAAAGGCCGGCCAGGCAAAAAAGAAAAAGGGAAGCGAGGGCAGAGGAAGCCTTCTAACATGCGGTGA
CGTGGAGGAGAATCCCGGCCCTTCCGGGATGGCCAAGCCTTTGTCTCAAGAAGAATCCACCCTCATTGAA
AGAGCAACGGCTACAATCAACAGCATCCCCATCTCTGAGGACTACAGCGTCGCCAGCGCAGCTCTCTCTA
GCGACGGCCGCATCTTCACTGGTGTCAATGTATATCATTTTACTGGGGGACCTTGTGCAGAACTCGTGGT
GCTGGGCACTGCTGCTGCTGCGGCAGCTGGCAACCTGACTTGTATCGTCGCGATCGGAAATGAGAACAGG
GGCATCTTGAGCCCCTGCGGACGGTGCCGACAGGTGCTTCTCGATCTGCATCCTGGGATCAAAGCCATAG
TGAAGGACAGTGATGGACAGCCGACGGCAGTTGGGATTCGTGAATTGCTGCCCTCTGGTTATGTGTGGGA
GGGCTAATAAATTCGAAAATCAACCTCTGGATTACAAAATTTGTGAAAGATTGACTGGTATTCTTAACTA
TGTTGCTCCTTTTACGCTATGTGGATACGCTGCTTTAATGCCTTTGTATCATGCTATTGCTTCCCGTATG
GCTTTCATTTTCTCCTCCTTGTATAAATCCTGGTTGCTGTCTCTTTATGAGGAGTTGTGGCCCGTTGTCA
GGCAACGTGGCGTGGTGTGCACTGTGTTTGCTGACGCAACCCCCACTGGTTGGGGCATTGCCACCACCTG
TCAGCTCCTTTCCGGGACTTTCGCTTTCCCCCTCCCTATTGCCACGGCGGAACTCATCGCCGCCTGCCTT
GCCCGCTGCTGGACAGGGGCTCGGCTGTTGGGCACTGACAATTCCGTGGTGTTGTCGGGGAAATCATCGT
CCTTTCCTTGGCTGCTCGCCTGTGTTGCCACCTGGATTCTGCGCGGGACGTCCTTCTGCTACGTCCCTTC
GGCCCTCAATCCAGCGGACCTTCCTTCCCGCGGCCTGCTGCCGGCTCTGCGGCCTCTTCCGCGTCCTCGC
CTTCGCCCTCAGACGAGTCGGATCTCCCTTTGGGCCGCCTCCCCGCGTCGACTTTAAGACCAATGACTTA
CAAGGCAGCTGTAGATCTTAGCCACTTTTTAAAAGAAAAGGGGGGACTGGAAGGGCTAATTCACTCCCAA
CGAAGATAAGATCTGCTTTTTGCTTGTACTGGGTCTCTCTGGTTAGACCAGATCTGAGCCTGGGAGCTCT
CTGGCTAACTAGGGAACCCACTGCTTAAGCCTCAATAAAGCTTGCCTTGAGTGCTTCAAGTAGTGTGTGC
CCGTCTGTTGTGTGACTCTGGTAACTAGAGATCCCTCAGACCCTTTTAGTCAGTGTGGAAAATCTCTAGC
AGGGCCCGTTTAAACCCGCTGATCAGCCTCGACTGTGCCTTCTAGTTGCCAGCCATCTGTTGTTTGCCCC
TCCCCCGTGCCTTCCTTGACCCTGGAAGGTGCCACTCCCACTGTCCTTTCCTAATAAAATGAGGAAATTG
CATCGCATTGTCTGAGTAGGTGTCATTCTATTCTGGGGGGTGGGGTGGGGCAGGACAGCAAGGGGGAGGA
TTGGGAAGATAATAGCAGGCATGCTGGGGATGCGGTGGGCTCTATGGCTTCTGAGGCGGAAAGAACCAGC
TGGGGCTCTAGGGGGTATCCCC
[124 nt withheld, positions 10593-10716]
C
[91 nt withheld, positions 10718-10808]
A
[49 nt withheld, positions 10810-10858]
CCTTTGACGTTGGAGTCCACGTTCTTT
[37 nt withheld, positions 10886-10922]
ACCCTATCTCGGTCTATTCTTTTGATTTATAAGGGATTTTGCCGATTTCGGCCTATTGGTTAAAAAATGA
GCTGATTTAACAAAAATTTAACGCGAATTAATTCTGTGGAATGTGTGTCAGTTAGGGTGTGGAAAGTCCC
CAGGCTCCCCAGCAGGCAGAAGTATGCAAAGCATGCATCTCAATTAGTCAGCAACCAGGTGTGGAAAGTC
CCCAGGCTCCCCAGCAGGCAGAAGTATGCAAAGCATGCATCTCAATTAGTCAGCAACCATAGTCCCGCCC
CTAACTCCGCCCATCCCGCCCCTAACTCCGCCCAGTTCCGCCCATTCTCCGCCCCATGGCTGACTAATTT
TTTTTATTTATGCAGAGGCCGAGGCCGCCTCTGCCTCTGAGCTATTCCAGAAGTAGTGAGGAGGCTTTTT
TGGAGGCCTAGGCTTTTGCAAAAAGCTCCCGGGAGCTTGTATATCCATTTTCGGATCTGATCAGCACGTG
TTGACAATTAATCATCGGCATAGTATATCGGCATAGTATAATACGACAAGGTGAGGAACTAAACCATGGC
CAAGTTGACCAGTGCCGTTCCGGTGCTCACCGCGCGCGACGTCGCCGGAGCGGTCGAGTTCTGGACCGAC
CGGCTCGGGTTCTCCCGGGACTTCGTGGAGGACGACTTCGCCGGTGTGGTCCGGGACGACGTGACCCTGT
TCATCAGCGCGGTCCAGGACCAGGTGGTGCCGGACAACACCCTGGCCTGGGTGTGGGTGCGCGGCCTGGA
CGAGCTGTACGCCGAGTGGTCGGAGGTCGTGTCCACGAACTTCCGGGACGCCTCCGGGCCGGCCATGACC
GAGATCGGCGAGCAGCCGTGGGGGCGGGAGTTCGCCCTGCGCGACCCGGCCGGCAACTGCGTGCACTTCG
TGGCCGAGGAGCAGGACTGACACGTGCTACGAGATTTCGATTCCACCGCCGCCTTCTATGAAAGGTTGGG
CTTCGGAATCGTTTTCCGGGACGCCGGCTGGATGATCCTCCAGCGCGGGGATCTCATGCTGGAGTTCTTC
GCCCACCCCAACTTGTTTATTGCAGCTTATAATGGTTACAAATAAAGCAATAGCATCACAAATTTCACAA
ATAAAGCATTTTTTTCACTGCATTCTAGTTGTGGTTTGTCCAAACTCATCAATGTATCTTATCATGTCTG
TATACCGTCGACCTCTAGCTAGAGCTTGGCGTAATCATGGTCATAGCTGTTTCCTGTGTGAAATTGTTAT
CCGCTCACAATTCCACACAACATACGAGCCGGAAGCATAAAGTGTAAAGCCTGGGGTGCCTAATGAGTGA
GCTAACTCACATTAATTGCGTTGCGCTCACTGCCCGCTTTCCAGTCGGGAAACCTGTCGTGCCAGCTGCA
TTAATGAATCGGCCAACGCGCGGGGAGAGGCGGTTTGCGTATTGGGCGCTCTTCCGCTTCCTCGCTCACT
GACTCGCTGCGCTCGGTCGTTCGGCTGCGGCGAGCGGTATCAGCTCACTCAAAGGCGGTAATACGGTTAT
CCACAGAATCAGGGGATAACGCAGGAAAGAACATGTGAGCAAAAGGCCAGCAAAAGGCCAGGAACCGTAA
AAAGGCCGCGTTGCTGGCGTTTTTCCATAGGCTCCGCCCCCCTGACGAGCATCACAAAAATCGACGCTCA
AGTCAGAGGTGGCGAAACCCGACAGGACTATAAAGATACCAGGCGTTTCCCCCTGGAAGCTCCCTCGTGC
GCTCTCCTGTTCCGACCCTGCCGCTTACCGGATACCTGTCCGCCTTTCTCCCTTCGGGAAGCGTGGCGCT
TTCTCATAGCTCACGCTGTAGGTATCTCAGTTCGGTGTAGGTCGTTCGCTCCAAGCTGGGCTGTGTGCAC
GAACCCCCCGTTCAGCCCGACCGCTGCGCCTTATCCGGTAACTATCGTCTTGAGTCCAACCCGGTAAGAC
ACGACTTATCGCCACTGGCAGCAGCCACTGGTAACAGGATTAGCAGAGCGAGGTATGTAGGCGGTGCTAC
AGAGTTCTTGAAGTGGTGGCCTAACTACGGCTACACTAGAAGAACAGTATTTGGTATCTGCGCTCTGCTG
AAGCCAGTTACCTTCGGAAAAAGAGTTGGTAGCTCTTGATCCGGCAAACAAACCACCGCTGGTAGCGGTG
GTTTTTTTGTTTGCAAGCAGCAGATTACGCGCAGAAAAAAAGGATCTCAAGAAGATCCTTTGATCTTTTC
TACGGGGTCTGACGCTCAGTGGAACGAAAACTCACGTTAAGGGATTTTGGTCATGAGATTATCAAAAAGG
ATCTTCACCTAGATCCTTTTAAATTAAAAATGAAGTTTTAAATCAATCTAAAGTATATATGAGTAAACTT
GGTCTGACAGTTACCAATGCTTAATCAGTGAGGCACCTATCTCAGCGATCTGTCTATTTCGTTCATCCAT
AGTTGCCTGACTCCCCGTCGTGTAGATAACTACGATACGGGAGGGCTTACCATCTGGCCCCAGTGCTGCA
ATGATACCGCGAGACCCACGCTCACCGGCTCCAGATTTATCAGCAATAAACCAGCCAGCCGGAAGGGCCG
AGCGCAGAAGTGGTCCTGCAACTTTATCCGCCTCCATCCAGTCTATTAATTGTTGCCGGGAAGCTAGAGT
AAGTAGTTCGCCAGTTAATAGTTTGCGCAACGTTGTTGCCATTGCTACAGGCATCGTGGTGTCACGCTCG
TCGTTTGGTATGGCTTCATTCAGCTCCGGTTCCCAACGATCAAGGCGAGTTACATGATCCCCCATGTTGT
GCAAAAAAGCGGTTAGCTCCTTCGGTCCTCCGATCGTTGTCAGAAGTAAGTTGGCCGCAGTGTTATCACT
CATGGTTATGGCAGCACTGCATAATTCTCTTACTGTCATGCCATCCGTAAGATGCTTTTCTGTGACTGGT
GAGTACTCAACCAAGTCATTCTGAGAATAGTGTATGCGGCGACCGAGTTGCTCTTGCCCGGCGTCAATAC
GGGATAATACCGCGCCACATAGCAGAACTTTAAAAGTGCTCATCATTGGAAAACGTTCTTCGGGGCGAAA
ACTCTCAAGGATCTTACCGCTGTTGAGATCCAGTTCGATGTAACCCACTCGTGCACCCAACTGATCTTCA
GCATCTTTTACTTTCACCAGCGTTTCTGGGTGAGCAAAAACAGGAAGGCAAAATGCCGCAAAAAAGGGAA
TAAGGGCGACACGGAAATGTTGAATACTCATACTCTTCCTTTTTCAATATTATTGAAGCATTTATCAGGG
TTATTGTCTCATGAGCGGATACATATTTGAATGTATTTAGAAAAATAAACAAATAGGGGTTCCGCGCACA
TTTCCCCGAAAAGTGCCACCTGAC
